>Addgene plasmid #67533 | pCfB2226 | depositor full sequence | sequence record 116414 | pCfB2226 sequence 5864 bps
CAACGGAATGCGTGCGATCGCGTGCATTCATCCGCTCTAACCGAAAAGGAAGGAGTTAGACAACCTGAAG
TCTAGGTCCCTATTTATTTTTTTATAGTTATGTTAGTATTAAGAACGTTATTTATATTTCAAATTTTTCT
TTTTTTTCTGTACAGACGCGTGTACGCATGTAACATTATACTGAAAACCTTGCTTGAGAAGGTTTTGGGA
CGCTCGAAGATCGCGTCAGCTGAAGCTTCGTACGCTGCAGGTCGACAACCCTTAATATAACTTCGTATAA
TGTATGCTATACGAAGTTATTAGGTCTAGAGATCTGTTTAGCTTGCCTCGTCCCCGCCGGGTCACCCGGC
CAGCGACATGGAGGCCCAGAATACCCTCCTTGACAGTCTTGACGTGCGCAGCTCAGGGGCATGATGTGAC
TGTCGCCCGTACATTTAGCCCATACATCCCCATGTATAATCATTTGCATCCATACATTTTGATGGCCGCA
CGGCGCGAAGCAAAAATTACGGCTCCTCGCTGCAGACCTGCGAGCAGGGAAACGCTCCCCTCACAGACGC
GTTGAATTGTCCCCACGCCGCGCCCCTGTAGAGAAATATAAAAGGTTAGGATTTGCCACTGAGGTTCTTC
TTTCATATACTTCCTTTTAAAATCTTGCTAGGATACAGTTCTCACATCACATCCGAACATAAACAACCAT
GGGTAGGAGGGCTTTTGTAGAAAGAAATACGAACGAAACGAAAATCAGCGTTGCCATCGCTTTGGACAAA
GCTCCCTTACCTGAAGAGTCGAATTTTATTGATGAACTTATAACTTCCAAGCATGCAAACCAAAAGGGAG
AACAAGTAATCCAAGTAGACACGGGAATTGGATTCTTGGATCACATGTATCATGCACTGGCTAAACATGC
AGGCTGGAGCTTACGACTTTACTCAAGAGGTGATTTAATCATCGATGATCATCACACTGCAGAAGATACT
GCTATTGCACTTGGTATTGCATTCAAGCAGGCTATGGGTAACTTTGCCGGCGTTAAAAGATTTGGACATG
CTTATTGTCCACTTGACGAAGCTCTTTCTAGAAGCGTAGTTGACTTGTCGGGACGGCCCTATGCTGTTAT
CGATTTGGGATTAAAGCGTGAAAAGGTTGGGGAATTGTCCTGTGAAATGATCCCTCACTTACTATATTCC
TTTTCGGTAGCAGCTGGAATTACTTTGCATGTTACCTGCTTATATGGTAGTAATGACCATCATCGTGCTG
AAAGCGCTTTTAAATCTCTGGCTGTTGCCATGCGCGCGGCTACTAGTCTTACTGGAAGTTCTGAAGTCCC
AAGCACGAAGGGAGTGTTGTAAAGAGTACTGACAATAAAAAGATTCTTGTTTTCAAGAACTTGTCATTTG
TATAGTTTTTTTATATTGTAGTTGTTCTATTTTAATCAAATGTTAGCGTGATTTATATTTTTTTTCGCCT
CGACATCATCTGCCCAGATGCGAAGTTAAGTGCGCAGAAAGTAATATCATGCGTCAATCGTATGTGAATG
CTGGTCGCTATACTGCTGTCGATTCGATACTAACGCCGCCATCCAGTTTAAACGAGCTCTCGAGAACCCT
TAATATAACTTCGTATAATGTATGCTATACGAAGTTATTAGGTGATATCAGATCCACTAGTGGCCTATGC
ACCCAATTCGCCCTATAGTGAGTCGTATTACGCGCGCTCACTGGCCGTCGTTTTACAACGTCGTGACTGG
GAAAACCCTGGCGTTACCCCTGCAGGACTAGTGCTGAGGCATTAATAACAGGCATGGGAAGATTCGCTTT
TTTTTTTTGAATTACAATAGTATGTCTGATGTCTGCAAGAAGTAACAGGCGTGTGCACAAGAATACGTGT
GTGTGCGTAAGCGTATGCACTGGTGGCATAACTTATCTAAGAAGTATATATCACTGACATAGAAATGTAG
ATATACAGGTATTTTTCTCGATAATCGATAAAAATCTCGTCGCGCTGAACCAAACTTGGTGGTTACGGAG
AGTTTTTCTCTCATCATTACTGTCTTTCGCATTGATTTCCCCTTTGACCGATAAAATCCCTTGGATTCAT
AAGATTAAACAAAGAGGTGATCAAAGAGAACCCTGTGAAAGTTTATGTTTATAACCGGGCATAAAGTGAA
CTAGACACTTTCAAGAAGCCAACCAAAGCATGAGTAACGAAGCTTACCAGCATGATCATACCGTAAATCC
TCACCAGATTAAGACCTCAGCGCGGCCGCAAATTTAAATAAAATGAAGTGAAGTTCCTATACTTTCTAGA
GAATAGGAACTTCTATAGTGAGTCGAATAAGGGCGACACAAAATTTATTCTAAATGCATAATAAATACTG
ATAACATCTTATAGTTTGTATTATATTTTGTATTATCGTTGACATGTATAATTTTGATATCAAAAACTGA
TTTTCCCTTTATTATTTTCGAGATTTATTTTCTTAATTCTCTTTAACAAACTAGAAATATTGTATATACA
AAAAATCATAAATAATAGATGAATAGTTTAATTATAGGTGTTCATCAATCGAAAAAGCAACGTATCTTAT
TTAAAGTGCGTTGCTTTTTTCTCATTTATAAGGTTAAATAATTCTCATATATCAAGCAAAGTGACAGGCG
CCCTTAAATATTCTGACAAATGCTCTTTCCCTAAACTCCCCCCATAAAAAAACCCGCCGAAGCGGGTTTT
TACGTTATTTGCGGATTAACGATTACTCGTTATCAGAACCGCCCAGGGGGCCCGAGCTTAAGACTGGCCG
TCGTTTTACAACACAGAAAGAGTTTGTAGAAACGCAAAAAGGCCATCCGTCAGGGGCCTTCTGCTTAGTT
TGATGCCTGGCAGTTCCCTACTCTCGCCTTCCGCTTCCTCGCTCACTGACTCGCTGCGCTCGGTCGTTCG
GCTGCGGCGAGCGGTATCAGCTCACTCAAAGGCGGTAATACGGTTATCCACAGAATCAGGGGATAACGCA
GGAAAGAACATGTGAGCAAAAGGCCAGCAAAAGGCCAGGAACCGTAAAAAGGCCGCGTTGCTGGCGTTTT
TCCATAGGCTCCGCCCCCCTGACGAGCATCACAAAAATCGACGCTCAAGTCAGAGGTGGCGAAACCCGAC
AGGACTATAAAGATACCAGGCGTTTCCCCCTGGAAGCTCCCTCGTGCGCTCTCCTGTTCCGACCCTGCCG
CTTACCGGATACCTGTCCGCCTTTCTCCCTTCGGGAAGCGTGGCGCTTTCTCATAGCTCACGCTGTAGGT
ATCTCAGTTCGGTGTAGGTCGTTCGCTCCAAGCTGGGCTGTGTGCACGAACCCCCCGTTCAGCCCGACCG
CTGCGCCTTATCCGGTAACTATCGTCTTGAGTCCAACCCGGTAAGACACGACTTATCGCCACTGGCAGCA
GCCACTGGTAACAGGATTAGCAGAGCGAGGTATGTAGGCGGTGCTACAGAGTTCTTGAAGTGGTGGGCTA
ACTACGGCTACACTAGAAGAACAGTATTTGGTATCTGCGCTCTGCTGAAGCCAGTTACCTTCGGAAAAAG
AGTTGGTAGCTCTTGATCCGGCAAACAAACCACCGCTGGTAGCGGTGGTTTTTTTGTTTGCAAGCAGCAG
ATTACGCGCAGAAAAAAAGGATCTCAAGAAGATCCTTTGATCTTTTCTACGGGGTCTGACGCTCAGTGGA
ACGACGCGCGCGTAACTCACGTTAAGGGATTTTGGTCATGAGCTTGCGCCGTCCCGTCAAGTCAGCGTAA
TGCTCTGCTTTTACCAATGCTTAATCAGTGAGGCACCTATCTCAGCGATCTGTCTATTTCGTTCATCCAT
AGTTGCCTGACTCCCCGTCGTGTAGATAACTACGATACGGGAGGGCTTACCATCTGGCCCCAGCGCTGCG
ATGATACCGCGAGAACCACGCTCACCGGCTCCGGATTTATCAGCAATAAACCAGCCAGCCGGAAGGGCCG
AGCGCAGAAGTGGTCCTGCAACTTTATCCGCCTCCATCCAGTCTATTAATTGTTGCCGGGAAGCTAGAGT
AAGTAGTTCGCCAGTTAATAGTTTGCGCAACGTTGTTGCCATCGCTACAGGCATCGTGGTGTCACGCTCG
TCGTTTGGTATGGCTTCATTCAGCTCCGGTTCCCAACGATCAAGGCGAGTTACATGATCCCCCATGTTGT
GCAAAAAAGCGGTTAGCTCCTTCGGTCCTCCGATCGTTGTCAGAAGTAAGTTGGCCGCAGTGTTATCACT
CATGGTTATGGCAGCACTGCATAATTCTCTTACTGTCATGCCATCCGTAAGATGCTTTTCTGTGACTGGT
GAGTACTCAACCAAGTCATTCTGAGAATAGTGTATGCGGCGACCGAGTTGCTCTTGCCCGGCGTCAATAC
GGGATAATACCGCGCCACATAGCAGAACTTTAAAAGTGCTCATCATTGGAAAACGTTCTTCGGGGCGAAA
ACTCTCAAGGATCTTACCGCTGTTGAGATCCAGTTCGATGTAACCCACTCGTGCACCCAACTGATCTTCA
GCATCTTTTACTTTCACCAGCGTTTCTGGGTGAGCAAAAACAGGAAGGCAAAATGCCGCAAAAAAGGGAA
TAAGGGCGACACGGAAATGTTGAATACTCATATTCTTCCTTTTTCAATATTATTGAAGCATTTATCAGGG
TTATTGTCTCATGAGCGGATACATATTTGAATGTATTTAGAAAAATAAACAAATAGGGGTCAGTGTTACA
ACCAATTAACCAATTCTGAACATTATCGCGAGCCCATTTATACCTGAATATGGCTCATAACACCCCTTGT
TTGCCTGGCGGCAGTAGCGCGGTGGTCCCACCTGACCCCATGCCGAACTCAGAAGTGAAACGCCGTAGCG
CCGATGGTAGTGTGGGGACTCCCCATGCGAGAGTAGGGAACTGCCAGGCATCAAATAAAACGAAAGGCTC
AGTCGAAAGACTGGGCCTTTCGCCCGGGCTAATTATGGGGTGTCGCCCTTATTCGACTCTATAGTGAAGT
TCCTATTCTCTAGAAAGTATAGGAACTTCTGAAGTGGGGATTTAAATGCGGCCGCGCTGAGGGTTTAATC
CCAAAGCTAAGAGTCCCATTTTATTCTTCTATATGTATATTTTCGATACTCTAAACCACCCTACAATGTA
GCCCTATACTAAATCTGCTCAATTTTCAGCTTCTACAAGTGACTCGAGGCCACGTGGAAAGATCCAACTA
CTCCAGCACAACGATTCAATATAATCGATTGCTCCACTCATAAGAGGCAAGAACAAGCTTCAACTTTTGG
TAAGCCGCCGTTTATAAACAGGGAAGATGTCCTTTGTCAAGGGAGGCACAGAGCATGGCCAATTTGGCAA
ATTGCAGGTTTTTCTGAGTGAAAAATGAAAAAGCATTGTAGTAGAGTCGGCTCACTGAAAAACCGGGGAG
GACGAAAAGGTTTCCAGCCACAGTTGTAGTCACGTGCGCGCCATGCTGACTAATGGCAGCCGTCGTTGGG
CAGAAGAGAATTAGTATGGTACAGGATACGCTAATTGCGCTCCAACTACCAAGGTTGTTGAGGGAACACT
GGGGCAATAGGCTGTCGCCATTCAAGAGCAGATTAAGTCCTCAGCGAGCTCGCATGGAATGCGTGCGATG
AGCGACCTCATGCTATACCTGAGAAAGCAACCTGACCTACAGGAAAGAGTTACTCAAGAATAAGAATTTT
CGTTTTAAAACCTAAGAGTCACTTTAAAATTTGTATACACTTATTTTTTTTATAACTTATTTAATAATAA
AAATCATAAATCATAAGAAATTCGCTTATTTAGAAGTGTCAACAACGTATCTAC
Features (pLannotate 1.2.2; 19 found; start..end, strand, type, name):
     30..219     +  terminator     CYC1 terminator: S. cerevisiae CYC1; transcription terminator for CYC1
    267..300     -  protein_bind   loxP: Cre-mediated recombination occurs in the 8-bp core sequence (GCATACAT). Cre recombinase
    355..698     +  promoter       TEF promoter: Ashbya gossypii TEF promoter
    699..1352    +  CDS            S. pombe his5: imidazoleglycerol-phosphate dehydratase, required for histidine biosynthesis; Schizosaccharomyces pombe his5; yeast auxotrophic marker; corresponds to S. cerevisiae HIS3
   1358..1555    +  terminator     TEF terminator: Ashbya gossypii TEF terminator
   1615..1648    -  protein_bind   loxP: Cre-mediated recombination occurs in the 8-bp core sequence (GCATACAT). Cre recombinase
   1692..1710    -  promoter       T7 promoter: promoter for bacteriophage T7 RNA polymerase
   1718..1769    +  CDS            lacZα (fragment): LacZα fragment of β-galactosidase; lacZ fragment
   2290..2323    -  protein_bind   FRT (minimal): supports FLP-mediated excision but not integration (Turan and Bode, 2011) FLP recombinase from the Saccharomyces cerevisiae 2μ plasmid
   2793..2812    +  CDS            lacZα (fragment): LacZα fragment of β-galactosidase; lacZ fragment
   2837..2854    -  terminator     rrnB T2 terminator (fragment): transcription terminator T2 from the E. coli rrnB gene
   3079..3667    -  rep_origin     ori: high-copy-number ColE1/pMB1/pBR322/pUC origin of replication
   3791..4651    -  CDS            AmpR: β-lactamase; bla; confers resistance to ampicillin, carbenicillin, and related antibiotics
   4654..4750    -  promoter       AmpR promoter (fragment): bla
   4780..4804    -  CDS            KanR (fragment): aminoglycoside phosphotransferase; aph(3')-Ia; confers resistance to kanamycin
   4833..4948    +  ncRNA          5S rRNA: Accession: RF00001 - 5S ribosomal RNA
   4952..4992    +  terminator     rrnB T1 terminator (fragment): transcription terminator T1 from the E. coli rrnB gene
   5036..5069    +  protein_bind   FRT (minimal): supports FLP-mediated excision but not integration (Turan and Bode, 2011) FLP recombinase from the Saccharomyces cerevisiae 2μ plasmid
   5670..5835    -  terminator     ADH1 terminator: S. cerevisiae ADH1; transcription terminator for the S. cerevisiae alcohol dehydrogenase 1 (ADH1) gene
