[The description below was written by a language model from this plasmid's Addgene catalogue record and pLannotate feature annotations shown in this document.]
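Description:
pCfB2226 is an empty-backbone yeast integrative vector from the EasyClone 2.0 toolkit, designed for stable, single-locus insertion of expression cassettes into the X-4 chromosomal site of Saccharomyces cerevisiae. It carries no yeast replication origin in the annotated features, consistent with its integrative design. In E. coli it is maintained through a high-copy ColE1/pUC-type origin and selected with ampicillin via the AmpR (β-lactamase) gene. The recorded size is 5,864 bp.

The yeast selection cassette consists of the Schizosaccharomyces pombe his5 gene, which complements S. cerevisiae his3 histidine auxotrophy, driven by the Ashbya gossypii TEF promoter and closed by the TEF terminator. The cassette is flanked by two loxP sites in the same orientation, so Cre recombinase can excise the marker after integration and allow it to be reused in further rounds of engineering. The catalogue's "selectable markers" field lists LEU2, but both the stated purpose and the feature table indicate SpHIS5, so the LEU2 entry appears to be an inconsistency in the record.

The cloning region is a USER site, which the annotation does not mark explicitly. It presumably lies between the divergently arranged ADH1 and CYC1 terminators, which would terminate transcripts from one or two promoter–gene units inserted there. No payload promoter or gene is present. The X-4 homology arms are likewise not annotated; the unannotated stretches on either side of the cassette are plausible locations. Two minimal FRT hits, short lacZα, KanR and rrnB terminator fragments and a T7 promoter are also detected, and their function is not explained by the record. The vector is typically used for building marker-recyclable, genomically integrated pathways in laboratory or industrial yeast strains.
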