Addgene plasmid #67533: pCfB2226
Purpose: (Empty Backbone) EasyClone system-based yeast integrative vector carrying loxP-flanked SpHIS5 marker, integration into S. cerevisiae X-4 chromosomal location, USER site for cloning, amp resistance
Depositing lab: Irina Borodina. Depositing organization: Danmarks Tekniske Universitet. Publication: EasyClone 2.0: expanded toolkit of integrative vectors for stable gene expression in industrial Saccharomyces cerevisiae strains. Stovicek V, Borja GM, Forster J, Borodina I. J Ind Microbiol Biotechnol. 2015 Sep 16. 10.1007/s10295-015-1684-8 PubMed 26376869.
Backbone
  Vector backbone: EasyClone
  Backbone size (bp): 5864
  Vector type: Yeast Expression, Cre/Lox ; integrative
  Selectable markers: LEU2
Growth in bacteria
  Bacterial resistance: Ampicillin, 100 μg/mL
  Growth temperature: 37°C
  Growth strain: DH5alpha
  Copy number: High Copy
Terms and licenses: Academic/Nonprofit Terms; Industry Terms: Not Available to Industry
How to cite: pCfB2226 was a gift from Irina Borodina (Addgene plasmid # 67533 ; http://n2t.net/addgene:67533 ; RRID:Addgene_67533)
