>Addgene plasmid #67533 | pCfB2226 | addgene partial sequence | sequence record 127734 | pENTR-R 5'-ATGGCTCATAACACCCCTTG-3'
GTCCCACCTGACCCCATGCCGAACTCAGAAGTGAAACGCCGTAGCGCCGATGGTAGTGTGGGGACTCCCC
ATGCGAGAGTAGGGAACTGCCAGGCATCAAATAAAACGAAAGGCTCAGTCGAAAGACTGGGCCTTTCGCC
CGGGCTAATTATGGGGTGTCGCCCTTATTCGACTCTATAGTGAAGTTCCTATTCTCTAGAAAGTATAGGA
ACTTCTGAAGTGGGGATTTAAATGCGGCCGCGCTGAGGGTTTAATCCCAAAGCTAAGAGTCCCATTTTAT
TCTTCTATATGTATATTTTCGATACTCTAAACCACCCTACAATGTAGCCCTATACTAAATCTGCTCAATT
TTCAGCTTCTACAAGTGACTCGAGGCCACGTGGAAAGATCCAACTACTCCAGCACAACGATTCAATATAA
TCGATTGCTCCACTCATAAGAGGCAAGAACAAGCTTCAACTTTTGGTAAGCCGCCGTTTATAAACAGGGA
AGATGTCCTTTGTCAAGGGAGGCACAGAGCATGGCCAATTTGGCAAATTGCAGGTTTTTCTGAGTGAAAA
ATGAAAAAGCATTGTAGTAGAGTCGGCTCACTGAAAAACCGGGGAGGACGAAAAGGTTTCCAGCCACAGT
TGTAGTCACGTGCGCGCCATGCTGACTAATGGCAGCCGTCGTTGGGCAGAAGAGAATTAGTATGGTACAG
GATACGCTAATTGCGCTCCAACTACCAAGGTTGTTGAGGGAACACTGGGGCAATAGGCTGTCGCCATTCA
AGAGCAGATTAAGTCCTCAGCGAGCTCGCATGGAATGCGTGCGATGAGCGACCTCATGCTATACCTGAGA
AAGCAACCTGACCTACAGGAAAGAGTTACTCAAGAATAAGAATTTTCGTTTTAAAACCTAAGAGTCACTT
TAAAATTTGTATACACTTATTTTTTTTATAACTTATTTAATAATAAAAATCATAAATCATAAGAAATTCG
CTTATTTA
