>Addgene plasmid #67533 | pCfB2226 | addgene partial sequence | sequence record 127735 | pHybLex_rev 5'-GAGTCACTTTAAAATTTGTATACAC-3'
CTTATTTAATAATAAAAATCATAAATCATAAGAAATTCGCTTATTTAGAAGTGTCAACAACGTATCTACC
AACGGAATGCGTGCGATCGCGTGCATTCATCCGCTCTAACCGAAAAGGAAGGAGTTAGACAACCTGAAGT
CTAGGTCCCTATTTATTTTTTTATAGTTATGTTAGTATTAAGAACGTTATTTATATTTCAAATTTTTCTT
TTTTTTCTGTACAGACGCGTGTACGCATGTAACATTATACTGAAAACCTTGCTTGAGAAGGTTTTGGGAC
GCTCGAAGATCGCGTCAGCTGAAGCTTCGTACGCTGCAGGTCGACAACCCTTAATATAACTTCGTATAAT
GTATGCTATACGAAGTTATTAGGTCTAGAGATCTGTTTAGCTTGCCTCGTCCCCGCCGGGTCACCCGGCC
AGCGACATGGAGGCCCAGAATACCCTCCTTGACAGTCTTGACGTGCGCAGCTCAGGGGCATGATGTGACT
GTCGCCCGTACATTTAGCCCATACATCCCCATGTATAATCATTTGCATCCATACATTTTGATGGCCGCAC
GGCGCGAAGCAAAAATTACGGCTCCTCGCTGCAGACCTGCGAGCAGGGAAACGCTCCCCTCACAGACGCG
TTGAATTGTCCCCACGCCGCGCCCCTGTAGAGAAATATAAAAGGTTAGGATTTGCCACTGAGGTTCTTCT
TTCATATACTTCCTTTTAAAATCTTGCTAGGATACAGTTCTCACATCACATCCGAACATAAACAACCATG
GGTAGGAGGGCTTTTGTAGAAAGAAATACGAACGAAACGAAAATCAGCGTTGCCATCGCTTTGGACAAAG
CTCCCTTACCTGAAGAGTCGAATTTTATTGATGAACTTATAACTTCCAAGCATGCAAACCAAAAGGGAGA
ACAAGTAATCCAAGTAGACACGGGAATTGGATTCTTGGATCACATGTATCATGCACTGGCTAAA
