>Addgene plasmid #67533 | pCfB2226 | addgene partial sequence | sequence record 127736 | L4440 5'-AGCGAGTCAGTGAGCGAG-3'
TGCCAGGCATCAAACTAAGCAGAAGGCCCCTGACGGATGGCCTTTTTGCGTTTCTACAAACTCTTTCTGT
GTTGTAAAACGACGGCCAGTCTTAAGCTCGGGCCCCCTGGGCGGTTCTGATAACGAGTAATCGTTAATCC
GCAAATAACGTAAAAACCCGCTTCGGCGGGTTTTTTTATGGGGGGAGTTTAGGGAAAGAGCATTTGTCAG
AATATTTAAGGGCGCCTGTCACTTTGCTTGATATATGAGAATTATTTAACCTTATAAATGAGAAAAAAGC
AACGCACTTTAAATAAGATACGTTGCTTTTTCGATTGATGAACACCTATAATTAAACTATTCATCTATTA
TTTATGATTTTTTGTATATACAATATTTCTAGTTTGTTAAAGAGAATTAAGAAAATAAATCTCGAAAATA
ATAAAGGGAAAATCAGTTTTTGATATCAAAATTATACATGTCAACGATAATACAAAATATAATACAAACT
ATAAGATGTTATCAGTATTTATTATGCATTTAGAATAAATTTTGTGTCGCCCTTATTCGACTCACTATAG
AAGTTCCTATTCTCTAGAAAGTATAGGAACTTCACTTCATTTTATTTAAATTTGCGGCCGCGCTGAGGTC
TTAATCTGGTGAGGATTTACGGTATGATCATGCTGGTAAGCTTCGTTACTCATGCTTTGGTTGGCTTCTT
GAAAGTGTCTAGTTCACTTTATGCCCGGTTATAAACATAAACTTTCACAGGGTTCTCTTTGATCACCTCT
TTGTTTAATCTTATGAATCCAAGGGATTTTATCGGTCAAAGGGGAAATCAATGCGAAAGACAGTAATGAT
GAGAGAAAAACTCTCCGTAACCACCAAGTTTGGTTCAGCGCGACGAGATTTTTATCGATTATCGAGAAAA
ATACCTGTATATCTACATTTCTATGTCAGTGATATATACTTCTTAGATA
